>Addgene plasmid #174110 | VPS13D^mScarlet | addgene full sequence | sequence record 349413 | Addgene NGS Result
CTTT
[37 nt withheld, positions 5-41]
ACCCTATCTCGGTCTATTCTTTTGATTTATAAGGGATTTTGGGGATTTCGGCCTATTGGTTAAAAAATGA
GCTGATTTAACAAAAATTTAACGCGAATTAATTCTGTGGAATGTGTGTCAGTTAGGGTGTGGAAAGTCCC
CAGGCTCCCCAGCAGGCAGAAGTATGCAAAGCATGCATCTCAATTAGTCAGCAACCAGGTGTGGAAAGTC
CCCAGGCTCCCCAGCAGGCAGAAGTATGCAAAGCATGCATCTCAATTAGTCAGCAACCATAGTCCCGCCC
CTAACTCCGCCCATCCCGCCCCTAACTCCGCCCAGTTCCGCCCATTCTCCGCCCCATGGCTGACTAATTT
TTTTTATTTATGCAGAGGCCGAGGCCGCCTCTGCCTCTGAGCTATTCCAGAAGTAGTGAGGAGGCTTTTT
TGGAGGCCTAGGCTTTTGCAAAAAGCTCCCGGGAGCTTGTATATCCATTTTCGGATCTGATCAAGAGACA
GGATGAGGATCGTTTCGCATGATTGAACAAGATGGATTGCACGCAGGTTCTCCGGCCGCTTGGGTGGAGA
GGCTATTCGGCTATGACTGGGCACAACAGACAATCGGCTGCTCTGATGCCGCCGTGTTCCGGCTGTCAGC
GCAGGGGCGCCCGGTTCTTTTTGTCAAGACCGACCTGTCCGGTGCCCTGAATGAACTGCAGGACGAGGCA
GCGCGGCTATCGTGGCTGGCCACGACGGGCGTTCCTTGCGCAGCTGTGCTCGACGTTGTCACTGAAGCGG
GAAGGGACTGGCTGCTATTGGGCGAAGTGCCGGGGCAGGATCTCCTGTCATCTCACCTTGCTCCTGCCGA
GAAAGTATCCATCATGGCTGATGCAATGCGGCGGCTGCATACGCTTGATCCGGCTACCTGCCCATTCGAC
CACCAAGCGAAACATCGCATCGAGCGAGCACGTACTCGGATGGAAGCCGGTCTTGTCGATCAGGATGATC
TGGACGAAGAGCATCAGGGGCTCGCGCCAGCCGAACTGTTCGCCAGGCTCAAGGCGCGCATGCCCGACGG
CGAGGATCTCGTCGTGACCCATGGCGATGCCTGCTTGCCGAATATCATGGTGGAAAATGGCCGCTTTTCT
GGATTCATCGACTGTGGCCGGCTGGGTGTGGCGGACCGCTATCAGGACATAGCGTTGGCTACCCGTGATA
TTGCTGAAGAGCTTGGCGGCGAATGGGCTGACCGCTTCCTCGTGCTTTACGGTATCGCCGCTCCCGATTC
GCAGCGCATCGCCTTCTATCGCCTTCTTGACGAGTTCTTCTGAGCGGGACTCTGGGGTTCGCGAAATGAC
CGACCAAGCGACGCCCAACCTGCCATCACGAGATTTCGATTCCACCGCCGCCTTCTATGAAAGGTTGGGC
TTCGGAATCGTTTTCCGGGACGCCGGCTGGATGATCCTCCAGCGCGGGGATCTCATGCTGGAGTTCTTCG
CCCACCCCAACTTGTTTATTGCAGCTTATAATGGTTACAAATAAAGCAATAGCATCACAAATTTCACAAA
TAAAGCATTTTTTTCACTGCATTCTAGTTGTGGTTTGTCCAAACTCATCAATGTATCTTATCATGTCTGT
ATACCGTCGACCTCTAGCTAGAGCTTGGCGTAATCATGGTCATAGCTGTTTCCTGTGTGAAATTGTTATC
CGCTCACAATTCCACACAACATACGAGCCGGAAGCATAAAGTGTAAAGCCTGGGGTGCCTAATGAGTGAG
CTAACTCACATTAATTGCGTTGCGCTCACTGCCCGCTTTCCAGTCGGGAAACCTGTCGTGCCAGCTGCAT
TAATGAATCGGCCAACGCGCGGGGAGAGGCGGTTTGCGTATTGGGCGCTCTTCCGCTTCCTCGCTCACTG
ACTCGCTGCGCTCGGTCGTTCGGCTGCGGCGAGCGGTATCAGCTCACTCAAAGGCGGTAATACGGTTATC
CACAGAATCAGGGGATAACGCAGGAAAGAACATGTGAGCAAAAGGCCAGCAAAAGGCCAGGAACCGTAAA
AAGGCCGCGTTGCTGGCGTTTTTCCATAGGCTCCGCCCCCCTGACGAGCATCACAAAAATCGACGCTCAA
GTCAGAGGTGGCGAAACCCGACAGGACTATAAAGATACCAGGCGTTTCCCCCTGGAAGCTCCCTCGTGCG
CTCTCCTGTTCCGACCCTGCCGCTTACCGGATACCTGTCCGCCTTTCTCCCTTCGGGAAGCGTGGCGCTT
TCTCATAGCTCACGCTGTAGGTATCTCAGTTCGGTGTAGGTCGTTCGCTCCAAGCTGGGCTGTGTGCACG
AACCCCCCGTTCAGCCCGACCGCTGCGCCTTATCCGGTAACTATCGTCTTGAGTCCAACCCGGTAAGACA
CGACTTATCGCCACTGGCAGCAGCCACTGGTAACAGGATTAGCAGAGCGAGGTATGTAGGCGGTGCTACA
GAGTTCTTGAAGTGGTGGCCTAACTACGGCTACACTAGAAGGACAGTATTTGGTATCTGCGCTCTGCTGA
AGCCAGTTACCTTCGGAAAAAGAGTTGGTAGCTCTTGATCCGGCAAACAAACCACCGCTGGTAGCGGTGG
TTTTTTTGTTTGCAAGCAGCAGATTACGCGCAGAAAAAAAGGATCTCAAGAAGATCCTTTGATCTTTTCT
ACGGGGTCTGACGCTCAGTGGAACGAAAACTCACGTTAAGGGATTTTGGTCATGAGATTATCAAAAAGGA
TCTTCACCTAGATCCTTTTAAATTAAAAATGAAGTTTTAAATCAATCTAAAGTATATATGAGTAAACTTG
GTCTGACAGTTACCAATGCTTAATCAGTGAGGCACCTATCTCAGCGATCTGTCTATTTCGTTCATCCATA
GTTGCCTGACTCCCCGTCGTGTAGATAACTACGATACGGGAGGGCTTACCATCTGGCCCCAGTGCTGCAA
TGATACCGCGAGACCCACGCTCACCGGCTCCAGATTTATCAGCAATAAACCAGCCAGCCGGAAGGGCCGA
GCGCAGAAGTGGTCCTGCAACTTTATCCGCCTCCATCCAGTCTATTAATTGTTGCCGGGAAGCTAGAGTA
AGTAGTTCGCCAGTTAATAGTTTGCGCAACGTTGTTGCCATTGCTACAGGCATCGTGGTGTCACGCTCGT
CGTTTGGTATGGCTTCATTCAGCTCCGGTTCCCAACGATCAAGGCGAGTTACATGATCCCCCATGTTGTG
CAAAAAAGCGGTTAGCTCCTTCGGTCCTCCGATCGTTGTCAGAAGTAAGTTGGCCGCAGTGTTATCACTC
ATGGTTATGGCAGCACTGCATAATTCTCTTACTGTCATGCCATCCGTAAGATGCTTTTCTGTGACTGGTG
AGTACTCAACCAAGTCATTCTGAGAATAGTGTATGCGGCGACCGAGTTGCTCTTGCCCGGCGTCAATACG
GGATAATACCGCGCCACATAGCAGAACTTTAAAAGTGCTCATCATTGGAAAACGTTCTTCGGGGCGAAAA
CTCTCAAGGATCTTACCGCTGTTGAGATCCAGTTCGATGTAACCCACTCGTGCACCCAACTGATCTTCAG
CATCTTTTACTTTCACCAGCGTTTCTGGGTGAGCAAAAACAGGAAGGCAAAATGCCGCAAAAAAGGGAAT
AAGGGCGACACGGAAATGTTGAATACTCATACTCTTCCTTTTTCAATATTATTGAAGCATTTATCAGGGT
TATTGTCTCATGAGCGGATACATATTTGAATGTATTTAGAAAAATAAACAAATAGGGGTTCCGCGCACAT
TTCCCCGAAAAGTGCCACCTGACGTCGACGGATCGGGAGATCTCCCGATCCCCTATGGTCGACTCTCAGT
ACAATCTGCTCTGATGCCGCATAGTTAAGCCAGTATCTGCTCCCTGCTTGTGTGTTGGAGGTCGCTGAGT
AGTGCGCGAGCAAAATTTAAGCTACAACAAGGCAAGGCTTGACCGACAATTGCATGAAGAATCTGCTTAG
GGTTAGGCGTTTTGCGCTGCTTCGCGATGTACGGGCCAGATATACGCGTTGACATTGATTATTGACTAGT
TATTAATAGTAATCAATTACGGGGTCATTAGTTCATAGCCCATATATGGAGTTCCGCGTTACATAACTTA
CGGTAAATGGCCCGCCTGGCTGACCGCCCAACGACCCCCGCCCATTGACGTCAATAATGACGTATGTTCC
CATAGTAACGCCAATAGGGACTTTCCATTGACGTCAATGGGTGGAGTATTTACGGTAAACTGCCCACTTG
GCAGTACATCAAGTGTATCATATGCCAAGTACGCCCCCTATTGACGTCAATGACGGTAAATGGCCCGCCT
GGCATTATGCCCAGTACATGACCTTATGGGACTTTCCTACTTGGCAGTACATCTACGTATTAGTCATCGC
TATTACCATGGTGATGCGGTTTTGGCAGTACATCAATGGGCGTGGATAGCGGTTTGACTCACGGGGATTT
CCAAGTCTCCACCCCATTGACGTCAATGGGAGTTTGTTTTGGCACCAAAATCAACGGGACTTTCCAAAAT
GTCGTAACAACTCCGCCCCATTGACGCAAATGGGCGGTAGGCGTGTACGGTGGGAGGTCTATATAAGCAG
AGCTCGTTTAGTGAACCGTCAGATCGCCTGGAGACGCCATCCACGCTGTTTTGACCTCCATAGAAGACAC
CGGGACCGATCCAGCCTCCGGACTCTAGAATGCTGGAGGGCCTGGTCGCTTGGGTCCTGAACACCTACCT
GGGGAAGTATGTGAACAACCTGAACACCGATCAGCTGTCCGTCGCTCTGCTGAAGGGCGCCGTGGAGCTG
GAGAACCTGCCACTGAAGAAGGATGCCCTGAAGGAGCTGGAGCTGCCCTTCGAGGTGAAGGCCGGCTTTA
TCGGCAAGGTGACCCTGCAGATCCCTTTTTACAGGCCACACGTGGACCCCTGGGTCATCAGCATCAGCTC
CCTGCACCTGATCGGCGCCCCTGAGAAGATCCAGGACTTCAATGATGAGAAGGAGAAGCTGCTGGAGAGA
GAGAGGAAGAAGGCCCTGCTGCAGGCCCTGGAGGAGAAGTGGAAGAACGACCGCCAGCAGAAGGGCGAGT
CCTACTGGTATTCTGTGACCGCCAGCGTGGTGACAAGAATCGTGGAGAATATCGAGCTGAAGATCCAGGA
CGTGCACCTGAGGTTCGAGGATGGCGTGACCAACCCTTCTCACCCATTCGCCTTTGGCATCTGCATCAAG
AATGTGAGCATGCAGAATGCCGTGAACGAGCCCGTGCAGAAGCTGATGCGGAAGAAGCAGCTGGATGTGG
CCGAGTTTTCCATCTACTGGGACGTGGATTGTACACTGCTGGGCGACCTGCCTCAGATGGAGCTGCAGGA
GGCAATGGCACGCAGCATGGAGAGCCGGTCCCACCACTATGTGCTGGAGCCAGTGTTCGCCAGCGCCCTG
CTGAAGCGCAACTGCTCCAAGAAGCCTCTGCGCTCTCGGCACAGCCCACGGATCGACTGTGATATCCAGC
TGGAGACAATCCCCCTGAAGCTGTCCCAGCTGCAGTACAGACAGATCATGGAGTTTCTGAAGGAGCTGGA
GCGCAAGGAGCGGCAGGTGAAGTTCCGGAGATGGAAGCCTAAGGTGGCCATCAGCAAGAACTGCCGCGAG
TGGTGGTATTTCGCCCTGAACGCCAATCTGTATGAGATCCGGGAGCAGAGAAAGAGGTGTACCTGGGACT
TTATGCTGCACAGGGCAAGGGACGCCGTGTCTTACACCGATAAGTATTTCAATAAGCTGAAGGGCGGCCT
GCTGAGCACAGACGATAAGGAGGAGATGTGCCGGATCGAGGAGGAGCAGTCCTTTGAGGAGCTGAAGATC
CTGCGCGAGCTGGTGCACGATCGGTTCCACAAGCAGGAGGAGCTGGCCGAGTCTCTGAGAGAGCCCCAGT
TTGACAGCCCTGGCGCCTGTCCAGGAGCACCAGAGCCTGGAGGAGGCTCCGGAATGCTGCAGTACCTGCA
GTCTTGGTTCCCTGGATGGGGAGGATGGTATGGACAGCAGACCCCAGAGGGAAACGTGGTGGAGGGCCTG
TCCGCCGAGCAGCAGGAGCAGTGGATTCCCGAGGAGATCCTGGGCACCGAGGAGTTCTTTGACCCAACAG
CCGATGCCAGCTGCATGAACACATACACCAAGCGCGACCACGTGTTCGCCAAGCTGAATCTGCAGCTGCA
GCGGGGCACAGTGACCCTGCTGCACAAGGAGCAGGGAACCCCACAGATGAACGAGAGCGCCTTCATGCAG
CTGGAGTTTTCCGATGTGAAGCTGCTGGCCGAGTCTCTGCCTAGGCGCAATTCTAGCCTGCTGAGCGTGC
GCCTGGGAGGCCTGTTTCTGCGGGACCTGGCAACAGAGGGCACCATGTTCCCCCTGCTGGTGTTTCCAAA
CCCCCAGAAGGAAGTGGGCAGAGTGTCTCAGAGCTTCGGCCTGCAGACCACATCCGCCGACAGGTCTGAT
CACTACCCAGCAGCCGACCCCGATGGCCCCGTGTTCGAGATGCTGTATGAGAGAAATCCCGCCCACAGCC
ACTTCGAGCGGAGACTGAACGTGTCCACCAGGCCCCTGAATATCATCTACAACCCTCAGGCCATCAAGAA
GGTGGCCGACTTCTTTTACAAGGGCAAGGTGCACACATCTGGCTTCGGCTATCAGAGCGAGCTGGAGCTG
AGAGTGGCAGAGGCAGCAAGGCGCCAGTATAACAAGCTGAAGATGCAGACCAAGGCCGAGATCAGACAGA
CACTGGACAGGCTGCTGGTGGGCGACTTCATCGAGGAGTCTAAGCGGTGGACCGTGCGGCTGGATATCAG
CGCCCCACAGGTCATCTTCCCCGACGATTTCAAGTTTAAGAATCCTGTGCTGGTGGTGGTGGACCTGGGC
AGAATGCTGCTGACAAATACCCAGGATAACAGCCGGAGAAAGTCCAGGGACGGCTCCGCCTCTGAGGAGA
CACAGTTCTCCGACGATGAGTACAAGACACCACTGGCCACCCCCCCTAATACACCACCCCCTGAGTCCTC
TAGCTCCAACGGCGAGAAGACCCCACCCTTCTCCGGCGTGGAGTTTTCTGAGGAGCAGCTGCAGGCCCAC
CTGATGAGCACAAAGATGTACGAGCGGTACAGCCTGTCCTTTATGGATCTGCAGATCATGGTGGGCCGGG
TGAAGGACAACTGGAAGCACGTGCAGGACATCGATGTGGGCCCCACCCACGTGGTGGAGAAGTTCAATGT
GCACCTGCAGCTGGAGAGGCGCCTGATCTACACATCCGACCCAAAGTATCCAGGAGCCGTGCTGTCTGGA
AACCTGCCTGATCTGAAGATCCACATCAATGAGGACAAGATCAGCGCCCTGAAGAACTGCTTTGCCCTGC
TGACCACACCAGAGATGAAGACATCCGATACCCAGATCAAGGAGAAGATCTTCCCACAGGAGGAGCAGAG
GGGCTCTCTGCAGGACAGCGTGATGAACCTGACCCAGTCTATCGTGCTGCTGGAGCAGCACACAAGAGAG
GTGCTGGTGGAGAGCCAGCTGCTGCTGGCCGAGTTCAAGGTCAATTGTATGCAGCTGGGCGTGGAGTCCA
ACGGCAGATACATCTCTGTGCTGAAGGTGTTCGGCACCAACGCCCACTTTGTGAAGAGGCCATATGATGC
CGAGGTGAGCCTGACAGTGCACGGCCTGCTGCTGGTGGACACAATGCAGACCTACGGCGCCGACTTTGAT
CTGCTGATGGCCAGCCACAAGAATCTGTCCTTCGATATCCCCACCGGCTCCCTGAGAGACTCTAGGGCAC
AGTCCCCCGTGTCTGGACCTAATGTGGCACACCTGACCGACGGAGCCACACTGAACGATAGGTCTGCCAC
CTCTGTGAGCCTGGACAAGATCCTGACAAAGGAGCAGGAGAGCCTGATCAAGCTGGAGTATCAGTTCGTG
TCTAGCGAGTGCCCCTCTATGAACCTGGATAGCACCCTGCAGGTCATCAGCCTGCAGGTGAACAATCTGG
ACATCATCCTGAATCCTGAGACAATCGTGGAGCTGATCGGCTTCCTGCAGAAGTCTTTTCCAAAGGAGAA
GGACGATCTGAGCCCTCAGCCACTGATGACCGATTTCGAGCGGAGCTTCCGGGAGCAGGGCACCTACCAG
TCTACATATGAGCAGAATACCGAGGTGGCCGTGGAGATCCACAGACTGAACCTGCTGCTGCTGAGGACAG
TGGGCATGGCCAATCGCGAGAAGTACGGAAGGAAGATCGCAACCGCAAGCATCGGCGGCACAAAAGTGAA
TGTGAGCATGGGCTCCACCTTTGACATGAACGGCTCCCTGGGCTGCCTGCAGCTGATGGACCTGACACAG
GATAATGTGAAGAACCAGTATGTGGTGAGCATCGGCAATTCCGTGGGCTACGAGAACATCATCTCTGATA
TCGGCTATTTCGAGAGCGTGTTTGTGCGCATGGAGGACGCCGCCCTGACCGAGGCCCTGTCCTTCACATT
TGTGGAGCGGTCTAAGCAGGAGTGTTTCCTGAATCTGAAGATGGCCAGCCTGCACTACAACCACTCCGCC
AAGTTTCTGAAGGAGCTGACCCTGTCTATGGACGAGCTGGAGGAGAACTTCAGGGGCATGCTGAAGAGCG
CCGCCACAAAGGTGACCACAGTGCTGGCCACAAAGACCGCCGAGTACTCTGAGATGGTGAGCCTGTTCGA
GACACCTAGAAAGACAAGGGAGCCCTTCATCCTGGAGGAGAATGAGATCTATGGCTTCGACCTGGCCTCC
TCTCACCTGGATACCGTGAAGCTGATCCTGAACATCAATATCGAGTCCCCCGTGGTGTCTATCCCTAGGA
AGCCAGGCTCCCCCGAGCTGCTGGTGGGACACCTGGGACAGATCTTCATCCAGAACTTTGTGGCCGGCGA
CGATGAGTCCCGCTCTGATCGGCTGCAGGTGGAGATCAAGGACATCAAGCTGTACAGCCTGAATTGCACC
CAGCTGGCAGGAAGAGAGGCAGTGGGCTCTGAGGGCAGCAGGATGTTTTGTCCTCCAAGCGGCTCCGGCT
CTGCCAACTCCCAGGAGGAGGCACACTTCACACGCCACGACTTCTTTGAGTCTCTGCACCGGGGCCAGGC
CTTTCACATCCTGAACAATACCACAATCCAGTTCAAGCTGGAGAAGATCCCAATCGAGCGGGAGAGCGAG
CTGACCTTTAGCCTGTCCCCCGACGATCTGGGCACAAGCTCCATCATGAAGATCGAGGGCAAGTTCGTGA
ATCCAGTGCAGGTGGTGCTGGCCAAGCACGTGTACGAGCAGGTGCTGCAGACCCTGGACAACCTGGTGTA
CAGCGAGGATCTGAATAAGTATCCAGCATCCGCCACATCTAGCCCATGCCCTGATTCCCCACTGCCAGGC
TCTGGCTCCTCTGGATCCGGAGGAATGGTGTCCAAGGGAGAGGCCGTGATCAAGGAGTTCATGAGGTTTA
AGGTGCACATGGAGGGCAGCATGAACGGCCACGAGTTTGAGATCGAGGGAGAGGGAGAGGGCAGACCCTA
CGAGGGCACACAGACCGCCAAGCTGAAGGTGACCAAGGGCGGCCCTCTGCCATTCTCTTGGGACATCCTG
AGCCCACAGTTCATGTATGGCTCTCGGGCCTTTATCAAGCACCCAGCCGACATCCCCGATTACTATAAGC
AGAGCTTCCCCGAGGGCTTTAAGTGGGAGAGAGTGATGAACTTTGAGGATGGAGGAGCAGTGACAGTGAC
CCAGGACACCTCCCTGGAGGATGGCACACTGATCTACAAGGTGAAGCTGAGGGGAACCAATTTCCCACCT
GACGGCCCCGTGATGCAGAAGAAGACCATGGGATGGGAGGCAAGCACAGAGCGCCTGTATCCTGAGGACG
GCGTGCTGAAGGGCGATATCAAGATGGCCCTGAGACTGAAGGACGGCGGCAGGTACCTGGCCGATTTCAA
GACCACATATAAGGCCAAGAAGCCTGTGCAGATGCCAGGCGCCTACAACGTGGACCGGAAGCTGGATATC
ACCAGCCACAATGAGGATTACACAGTGGTGGAGCAGTATGAGAGATCCGAGGGCAGGCACTCTACCGGCG
GAATGGACGAGCTGGGCAGCGGCAGCTCCGGATCCGGAGGACCCCTGTCTACATGCGGCGAGTCTAGCGT
GGAGAGAAAGGAGAATGGCCTGTTTTCTCACTCCTCTCTGTCCAACACCTCTCAGAAGTCTCTGAGCGTG
AAGGAGGTGAAGAGCTTCACCCAGATCCAGGCCACATTTTGTATCAGCGAGCTGCAGGTGCAGCTGTCCG
GCGATCTGACCCTGGGAGCACAGGGCCTGGTGTCTCTGAAGTTCCAGGATTTTGAGGTGGAGTTCAGCAA
GGACCACCCCCAGACACTGTCTATCCAGATCGCCCTGCACAGCCTGCTGATGGAGGACCTGCTGGAGAAG
AATCCTGATAGCAAGTACAAGAACCTGATGGTGTCCAGGGGAGCACCAAAGCCTAGCTCCCTGGCACAGA
AGGAGTACCTGTCCCAGTCTTGCCCTAGCGTGTCCAACGTGGAATATCCTGACATGCCACGCAGCCTGCC
ATCCCACATGGAGGAGGCCCCCAACGTGTTCCAGCTGTACCAGCGCCCTACCTCTGCCAGCCGGAAGAAG
CAGAAGGAGGTGCAGGACAAGGATTATCCACTGACCCCACCCCCTAGCCCTACAGTGGATGAGCCAAAGA
TCCTGGTGGGCAAGAGCAAGTTTGACGATTCCCTGGTGCACATCAACATCTTCCTGGTGGACAAGAAGCA
CCCAGAGTTTTCTAGCTCCTACAATAGAGTGAACAGGTCCATCGACGTGGATTTCAATTGTCTGGACGTG
CTGATCACACTGCAGACCTGGGTGGTCATCCTGGACTTCTTCGGAATCGGCAGCACCGCAGACAACCACG
CCATGAGACTGCCACCCGAGGGCATCCTGCACAATGTGAAGCTGGAGCCCCACGCCTCTATGGAGAGCGG
CCTGCAGGACCCTGTGAACACAAAGCTGGATCTGAAGGTGCACTCCCTGTCTCTGGTGCTGAATAAGACC
ACATCTGAGCTGGCCAAGGCCAACGTGAGCAAGCTGGTGGCCCACCTGGAGATGATCGAGGGCGATCTGG
CCCTGCAGGGCTCCATCGGCAGCCTGTCCCTGTCTGACCTGACCTGCCACGGCGAGTTCTACAGAGAGAG
GTTTACCACAAGCGGCGAGGAGGCCCTGATCTTCCAGACCTTCAAGTATGGCCGGCCAGATCCCCTGCTG
AGGAGAGAGCACGACATCCGCGTGTCTCTGCGGATGGCCAGCGTGCAGTACGTGCACACCCAGAGATTCC
AGGCCGAGGTGGTGGCCTTCATCCAGCACTTTACACAGCTGCAGGATGTGCTGGGCCGCCAGAGGGCAGC
AATCGAGGGACAGACCGTGAGGGATCAGGCACAGCGGTGCTCCCGGGTGCTGCTGGACATCGAGGCAGGA
GCCCCCGTGCTGCTGATCCCTGAGTCTAGCCGCAGCAACAATCTGATCGTGGCCAACCTGGGCAAGCTGA
AGGTGAAGAATAAGTTCCTGTTTGCCGGCTTCCCCGGCACCTTTTCTCTGCAGGACAAGGAGAGCGTGCC
AAGCGCCTCCCCTACAGGCATCCCAAAGCACTCCCTGAGAAAGACCACATCTACCGAGGAGCCAAGGGGA
ACACACTCCCAGGGCCAGTTTACCATGCCTCTGGCCGGCATGTCCCTGGGCTCTCTGAAGAGCGAGTTCG
TGCCATCTACAAGCACCAAGCAGCAGGGCCCTCAGCCAACACTGAGCGTGGGACAGGAGTCCTCTAGCCC
AGAGGATCACGTGTGCCTGCTGGACTGCGTGGTGGTGGATCTGCAGGACATGGATATCTTCGCCGCCGAG
AGACACCCTAGGGAGTACAGCAAGGCCCCAGAGGACTCCTCTGGCGATCTGATCTTCCCCTCTTATTTTG
TGAGGCAGACCGGCGGCAGCCTGCTGACAGAGCCTTGCCGCCTGAAGCTGCAGGTGGAGCGGAACCTGGA
TAAGGAGATCTCCCACACCGTGCCTGACATCTCTATCCACGGCAATCTGAGCTCCGTGCACTGTTCCCTG
GACCTGTACAAGTATAAGCTGATCCGCGGCCTGCTGGAGAACAATCTGGGCGAGCCAATCGAGGAGTTCA
TGCGGCCCTACGACCTGCAGGACCCCAGAATCCACACCGTGCTGAGCGGCGAGGTGTATACATGCATGTG
CTTCCTGATCGATATGGTGAACGTGAGCCTGGAGCTGAAGGACCCCAAGAGGAAGGAGGGAGCAGGCTCC
CTGGCACGGTTCGACTTCAAGAAGTGCAAGCTGCTGTACGAGTCCTTTTCTAATCAGACCAAGTCCATCA
ACCTGGTGAGCCACTCCATGATGGCCTTCGACACACGGTATGCCGGCCAGAAGACCTCCCCAGGCATGAC
AAACGTGTTCTCTTGCATCTTTCAGCCCGCCAAGAATTCTAGCACCACACAGGGCTCCATCCAGATCGAG
CTGCACTTCCGCTCTACCAAGGACTCCTCTTGTTTTACAGTGGTGCTGAACAATCTGCGGGTGTTCCTGA
TCTTTGACTGGCTGCTGCTGGTGCACGATTTCCTGCACACCCCAAGCGACATCAAGAAGCAGAATCACGT
GACACCCAGCAGACACAGGAACAGCTCCTCTGAGTCCGCCATCGTGCCAAAGACCGTGAAGTCTGGCGTG
GTGACAAAGAGAAGCTCCCTGCCCGTGTCCAATGAGAGGCACCTGGAGGTGAAGGTGAACGTGACAGGCA
CCGAGTTCGTGGTCATCGAGGACGTGAGCTGCTTTGATACCAACGCCATCATCCTGAAGGGCACCACAGT
GCTGACATACAAGCCAAGATTCGTGGACAGGCCCTTTTCTGGCAGCCTGTTCGGCATCGAGGTGTTTAGC
TGTAGACTGGGCAACGAGCACGATACCGCCCTGTCCATCGTGGACCCTGTGCAGATCCAGATGGAGCTGG
TGGGCAATTCTAGCTACCAGAACTCCTCTGGCCTGATGGACGCCTTCAATTCCGAGGATTTTCCTCCAGT
GCTGGAGATCCAGCTGCAGGCCCTGGATATCAGGCTGTCCTATAACGACGTGCAGCTGTTCCTGGCCATC
GCCAAGTCTATCCCTGAGCAGGCCAATGCAGCAGTGCCAGATAGCGTGGCCCTGGAGTCCGACTCTGTGG
GCACCTACCTGCCAGGAGCATCCCGCGTGGGAGAGGAGATCAGGGAGGGAACAAGGCACACCCTGGACCC
CGTGCTGGAGCTGCAGCTGGCAAGACTGCAGGAGCTGGGCTTTTCCATGGACGATTGCAGGAAGGCCCTG
CTGGCATGTCAGGGACAGCTGAAGAAGGCCGCCAGCTGGCTGTTCAAGAACGCAGAGCCCCTGAAGTCCC
TGTCCCTGGCATCTACCAGCAGGGACAGCCCTGGAGCAGTGGCAGCACCACTGATCAGCGGCGTGGAGAT
CAAGGCCGAGTCCGTGTGCATCTGTTTCATCGACGATTGCATGGACTGTGATGTGCCTCTGGCCGAGCTG
ACATTCTCCAGGCTGAACTTTCTGCAGCGCGTGCGGACCTCTCCAGAGGGATACGCCCACTTTACACTGA
GCGGCGACTACTATAATCGCGCCCTGTCCGGCTGGGAGCCATTCATCGAGCCCTGGCCTTGCTCCGTGTC
TTGGCAGCAGCAGGCAGCATCCAGACTGCACCCACCTAGGCTGAAGCTGGAGGCAAAGGCAAAGCCACGC
CTGGATATCAACATCACCAGCGTGCTGATCGACCAGTACGTGAGCACAAAGGAGTCCTGGATGGCCGATT
ATTGCAAGGACGATAAGGACATCGAGTCCGCCAAGTCTGAGGATTGGATGGGCAGCTCCGTGGACCCACC
CTGTTTCGGCCAGAGCCTGCCCCTGGTGTACCTGAGAACAAGGAGCACCGCCTCCCTGACCAACCTGGAG
CACCAGATCTATGCCCGCGCCGAGGTGAAGACACCTAAGAGGCGCCAGCCCTTCGTGCCTTTTGCCCTGC
GGAATCACACAGGCTGTACCCTGTGGTTTGCCACCCTGACCACAACCCCAACAAGAGCCGCCCTGAGCCA
CTCCGGCTCTCCCGGAGTGGTGCCTGAGGGAAATGGCACCTTCCTGGACGATACACACAACGTGTCCGAG
TGGAGGGAGGTGCTGACCGGCGAGGAGATCCCCTTCGAGTTTGAGGCAAGGGGCAAGCTGAGGCACAGGC
ACACACACGACCTGAGAATCCACCAGCTGCAGGTGAGGGTGAACGGCTGGGAGCAGGTGTCTCCTGTGAG
CGTGGATAAAGTGGGCACCTTCTTTCGGTACGCCGCCCCAGACAAGAACTCTAGCTCCTCTACCATCGGC
AGCCCCAGCTCCAGAACAAATATCATCCACCCTCAGGTGTATTTTTCTAGCCTGCCTCCAGTGAGGGTGG
TGTTCGCCGTGACCATGGAGGGCTCTGCCAGAAAAGTGATCACAGTGAGGAGCGCCCTGATCGTGAGAAA
CCGGCTGGAGACACCCATGGAGCTGAGACTGGACAGCCCATCCGCCCCCGATAAGCCTGTGGTGCTGCCA
GCCATCATGCCCGGCGATTCCTTTGCCGTGCCTCTGCACCTGACATCTTGGAGACTGCAGGCCAGGCCTA
AGGGCCTGGGCGTGTTCTTTTGCAAGGCCCCAATCCACTGGACCAATGTGGTGAAGACAGCCGAGATCTC
CTCTAGCAAGAGGGAGTGCCACAGCATGGACACTGAGAAGTCCCGCTTCTTTCGGTTCTGCGTGGCCATC
AAGAAGGAGAACTACCCTGATTATATGCCAAGCAATATCTTCTCTGACAGCGCCAAGCAGATCTTTCGCC
AGCCCGGCCACACCATCTACCTGCTGCCTACAGTGGTCATCTGCAACCTGCTGCCCTGTGAGCTGGACTT
CTACGTGAAGGGCATGCCCATCAATGGCACCCTGAAGCCTGGCAAGGAGGCCGCCCTGCACACAGCAGAC
ACCTCTCAGAATATCGAGCTGGGCGTGAGCCTGGAGAACTTCCCTCTGTGCAAGGAGCTGCTGATCCCCC
CTGGCACCCAGAACTACATGGTGCGCATGCGGCTGTATGACGTGAATCGGAGACAGCTGAACCTGACAAT
CAGGATCGTGTGCAGGGCAGAGGGCTCTCTGAAGATCTTCATCAGCGCCCCTTACTGGCTGATCAACAAG
ACCGGCCTGCCACTGATCTTTAGGCAGGACAATGCCAAGACAGATGCAGCAGGACAGTTCGAGGAGCACG
AGCTGGCACGCTCCCTGTCTCCCCTGCTGTTTTGCTATGCCGATAAGGAGCAGCCTAACCTGTGCACCAT
GAGAATCGGAAGGGGCATCCACCCAGAGGGAATGCCTGGATGGTGCCAGGGCTTCTCCCTGGACGGAGGC
TCTGGCGTGCGGGCCCTGAAAGTGATCCAGCAGGGCAATAGGCCTGGCCTGATCTACAACATCGGCATCG
ATGTGAAGAAGGGCAGAGGCAGGTACATCGACACCTGTATGGTCATCTTTGCCCCACGGTATCTGCTGGA
CAACAAGTCCTCTCACAAGCTGGCCTTCGCCCAGAGAGAGTTTGCAAGGGGACAGGGAACCGCAAATCCA
GAGGGCTACATCAGCACACTGCCAGGCAGCTCCGTGGTGTTCCACTGGCCCCGCAACGACTATGATCAGC
TGCTGTGCGTGCGGCTGATGGATGTGCCTAATTGTATCTGGAGCGGCGGCTTCGAGGTGAACAAGAACAA
TTCCTTTCACATCAATATGAGAGACACCCTGGGCAAGTGCTTCTTTCTGAGGGTGGAGATCACCCTGAGG
GGAGCAACATACCGGATCAGCTTTTCCGACACCGATCAGCTGCCACCCCCTTTCAGGATCGACAACTTTT
CCAAGGTGCCTGTGGTGTTCACACAGCACGGAGTGGCAGAGCCTAGGCTGAGGACCGAGGTGAAGCCAAT
GACAAGCCTGGACTATGCCTGGGATGAGCCAACCCTGCCACCCTTTATCACACTGACCGTGAAGGGCGCC
GGCTCTAGCGAGATCAACTGCAATATGAACGACTTCCAGGATAATCGCCAGCTGTACTATGAGAACTTCA
TCTACATCGCCGCCACATATACCTTTTCCGGCCTGCAGGAGGGAACCGGCCGGCCCGTGGCCTCTAACAA
GGCCATCACATGTGCCGAGCTGGTGCTGGACGTGAGCCCTAAGACCCAGAGAGTGATCCTGAAGAAGAAG
GAGCCAGGCAAGAGATCTCAGCTGTGGAGGATGACAGGCACCGGCATGCTGGCACACGAGGGCTCCTCTG
TGCCACACAATCCCAACAAGCCTTCTGCCGCACGGAGCACCGAGGGCTCCGCCATCCTGGATATCGCAGG
CCTGGCAGCAGTGACAGACAATCGCTACGAGCCCCTGATGCTGAGGAAGCCTGACAGGCGCCGGTCCACA
ACCCAGACCTGGTCTTTTAGAGAGGGCAAGCTGACATGCGGCCTGCACGGCCTGGTGGTGCAGGCAAAGG
GAGGCCTGTCCGGCCTGTTCGATGGAGCAGAGGTGGTGCTGGGACCAGACACCTCTATGGAGCTGCTGGG
CCCCGTGCCTCCAGAGCAGCAGTTTATCAACCAGAAGATGCGGCCAGGCTCTGGCATGCTGAGCATCCGC
GTGATCCCAGATGGACCAACCCGGGCCCTGCAGATCACAGACTTCTGTCACCGCAAGAGCTCCCGGTCCT
ATGAGGTGGATGAGCTGCCCGTGACCGAGCAGGAGCTGCAGAAGCTGAAGAATCCTGACACAGAGCAGGA
GCTGGAGGTGCTGGTGAGACTGGAGGGCGGCATTGGCCTGTCCCTGATCAACAAGGTGCCCGAGGAGCTG
GTGTTTGCCTCTCTGACCGGCATCAATGTGCACTACACCCAGCTGGCCACAAGCCACATGCTGGAGCTGT
CCATCCAGGACGTGCAGGTGGATAACCAGCTGATCGGCACAACCCAGCCATTCATGCTGTATGTGACCCC
CCTGAGCAATGAGAACGAAGTGATCGAGACAGGCCCAGCAGTGCAGGTGAACGCAGTGAAGTTTCCTTCT
AAGAGCGCCCTGACCAATATCTACAAGCACCTGATGATCACCGCCCAGCGGTTCACAGTGCAGATCGAGG
AGAAGCTGCTGCTGAAGCTGCTGAGCTTCTTTGGCTACGATCAGGCCGAGTCCGAGGTGGAGAAGTATGA
CGAGAATCTGCACGAGAAGACCGCAGAGCAGGGAGGAACACCTATCAGATACTATTTTGAGAACCTGAAG
ATCTCCATCCCACAGATCAAGCTGTCCGTGTTCACCTCTAATAAGCTGCCCCTGGATCTGAAGGCCCTGA
AGAGCACACTGGGCTTCCCTCTGATCAGATTTGAGGACGCCGTGATCAACCTGGACCCCTTCACCAGGGT
GCACCCCTACGAGACAAAGGAGTTCATCATCAATGACATCCTGAAGCACTTTCAGGAGGAGCTGCTGTCC
CAGGCCGCCAGAATCCTGGGCTCTGTGGATTTCCTGGGCAATCCTATGGGCCTGCTGAACGACGTGTCCG
AGGGCGTGACCGGCCTGATCAAGTATGGCAATGTGGGCGGCCTGATCCGGAACGTGACACACGGCGTGTC
CAATTCTGCCGCAAAGTTCGCAGGCACCCTGAGCGATGGCCTGGGCAAGACAATGGACAACAGACACCAG
AGCGAGAGAGAGTACATCAGGTATCACGCAGCCACCTCCGGAGAGCACCTGGTGGCCGGCATCCACGGCC
TGGCACACGGAATCATCGGAGGCCTGACCAGCGTGATCACATCCACCGTGGAGGGAGTGAAGACAGAGGG
AGGCGTGTCTGGCTTTATCAGCGGCCTGGGCAAGGGCCTGGTGGGAACAGTGACCAAGCCCGTGGCAGGC
GCCCTGGATTTCGCAAGCGAGACAGCACAGGCCGTGCGCGACACAGCCACCCTGTCCGGACCAAGGACCC
AGGCACAGAGAGTGAGGAAGCCAAGGTGCTGTACAGGCCCACAGGGCCTGCTGCCAAGGTACAGCGAGTC
CCAGGCAGAGGGACAGGAGCAGCTGTTCAAGCTGACCGACAACATCCAGGATGAGTTCTTTATCGCCGTG
GAGAATATCGATAGCTATTGCGTGCTGATCTCTAGCAAGGCCGTGTACTTTCTGAAATCCGGCGACTATG
TGGATCGGGAGGCCATCTTCCTGGAGGTGAAGTACGACGATCTGTATCACTGTCTGGTGTCCAAGGACCA
CGGCAAGGTGTACGTGCAGGTGACCAAGAAGGCCGTGTCTACATCCTCTGGCGTGAGCATCCCAGGACCA
TCCCACCAGAAGCCCATGGTGCACGTGAAGAGCGAGGTGCTGGCCGTGAAGCTGTCCCAGGAGATCAACT
ATGCCAAGTCTCTGTACTATGAACAGCAGCTGATGCTGAGACTGAGCGAAAACAGGGAACAGCTGGAACT
GGATTCATAAACCGGTTAGTAATGAGTTTGATATCTCGACAATCAACCTCTGGATTACAAAATTTGTGAA
AGATTGACTGGTATTCTTAACTATGTTGCTCCTTTTACGCTATGTGGATACGCTGCTTTAATGCCTTTGT
ATCATGCTATTGCTTCCCGTATGGCTTTCATTTTCTCCTCCTTGTATAAATCCTGGTTGCTGTCTCTTTA
TGAGGAGTTGTGGCCCGTTGTCAGGCAACGTGGCGTGGTGTGCACTGTGTTTGCTGACGCAACCCCCACT
GGTTGGGGCATTGCCACCACCTGTCAGCTCCTTTCCGGGACTTTCGCTTTCCCCCTCCCTATTGCCACGG
CGGAACTCATCGCCGCCTGCCTTGCCCGCTGCTGGACAGGGGCTCGGCTGTTGGGCACTGACAATTCCGT
GGTGTTGTCGGGGAAGCTGACGTCCTTTCCATGGCTGCTCGCCTGTGTTGCCACCTGGATTCTGCGCGGG
ACGTCCTTCTGCTACGTCCCTTCGGCCCTCAATCCAGCGGACCTTCCTTCCCGCGGCCTGCTGCCGGCTC
TGCGGCCTCTTCCGCGTCTTCGCCTTCGCCCTCAGACGAGTCGGATCTCCCTTTGGGCCGCCTCCCCGCC
TGGAAACGGGGGAGGCTAACTGAAACACGGAAGGAGACAATACCGGAAGGAACCCGCGCTATGACGGCAA
TAAAAAGACAGAATAAAACGCACGGGTGTTGGGTCGTTTGTTCATAAACGCGGGGTTCGGTCCCAGGGCT
GGCACTCTGTCGATACCCCACCGAGACCCCATTGGGGCCAATACGCCCGCGTTTCTTCCTTTTCCCCACC
CCACCCCCCAAGTTCGGGTGAAGGCCCAGGGCTCGCAGCCAACGTCGGGGCGGCAGGCCCTGCCATAGCA
GATCTGCGCAGCTGGGGCTCTAGGGGGTATCCCC
[124 nt withheld, positions 19606-19729]
C
[32 nt withheld, positions 19731-19762]
CA
[57 nt withheld, positions 19765-19821]
A
[49 nt withheld, positions 19823-19871]
CCTTTGACGTTGGAGTCCACGTT
Features (pLannotate 1.2.2; 18 found; start..end, strand, type, name):
    154..483     +  promoter       SV40 promoter: SV40 enhancer and early promoter
    550..1341    +  CDS            neo: KKA2_KLEPN - Also known as kan, nptII. Experimental evidence at protein level: Swiss-Prot protein existence level 1. Resistance to kanamycin, neomycin, paromomycin, ribostamycin, butirosin and gentamicin B. From Klebsiella pneumoniae.
   1367..1525    +  CDS            ble (fragment): BLE_KLEPN - Experimental evidence at protein level: Swiss-Prot protein existence level 1. Binding protein with a strong affinity to the bleomycin family of antibiotics. Binds to CL990; an antimitotic-antibiotic compound. From Klebsiella pneumoniae.
   1520..1641    +  polyA_signal   SV40 poly(A) signal: SV40 polyadenylation signal
   1712..1734    -  protein_bind   lac operator (fragment): The lac repressor binds to the lac operator to inhibit transcription in E. coli. This inhibition can be relieved by adding lactose or isopropyl-β-D-thiogalactopyranoside (IPTG). lac repressor encoded by lacI
   1738..1768    -  promoter       lac promoter: promoter for the E. coli lac operon
   1783..1804    -  protein_bind   CAP binding site: CAP binding activates transcription in the presence of cAMP. E. coli catabolite activator protein
   1817..1909    -  CDS            lacI (fragment): lac repressor; lacI; The lac repressor binds to the lac operator to inhibit transcription in E. coli. This inhibition can be relieved by adding lactose or isopropyl-β-D-thiogalactopyranoside (IPTG).
   2092..2680    -  rep_origin     ori: high-copy-number ColE1/pMB1/pBR322/pUC origin of replication
   2851..3711    -  CDS            AmpR: β-lactamase; bla; confers resistance to ampicillin, carbenicillin, and related antibiotics
   3712..3816    -  promoter       AmpR promoter: bla
   3883..3927    -  misc_feature   bom (fragment): basis of mobility region from pBR322
   4082..4461    +  enhancer       CMV enhancer: human cytomegalovirus immediate early enhancer
   4462..4665    +  promoter       CMV promoter: human cytomegalovirus (CMV) immediate early promoter
   4761..18668   +  CDS            VPS13D: VP13D_HUMAN - Also known as KIAA0453 From Homo sapiens (Human).
  18702..19290   +  misc_feature   WPRE: woodchuck hepatitis virus posttranscriptional regulatory element
  19356..19404   +  polyA_signal   HSV TK poly(A) signal: herpes simplex virus thymidine kinase polyadenylation signal (Cole and Stacy, 1985)
  19606..140     +  rep_origin     f1 ori (across the origin) (sequence partly withheld): f1 bacteriophage origin of replication; arrow indicates direction of (+) strand synthesis
