[The description below was written by a language model from this plasmid's Addgene catalogue record and pLannotate feature annotations shown in this document.]
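Description:
VPS13D^mScarlet is a mammalian expression plasmid of roughly 20 kb built on the pcDNA3.4 backbone. It carries a synthesized, codon-optimized open reading frame for human VPS13D with the red fluorescent protein mScarlet inserted internally, at amino acid position 1576, rather than fused to either terminus. The feature table annotates the whole reading frame, nearly 14 kb, as a single VPS13D coding sequence and does not mark mScarlet separately, so the tag's placement comes only from the catalogue entry. Transcription is driven by the human cytomegalovirus immediate-early enhancer and promoter. Downstream of the coding sequence sit a WPRE, which generally improves transcript stability and expression, and the HSV thymidine kinase polyadenylation signal.

In bacteria the plasmid replicates from a high-copy ColE1/pUC-type origin and is selected with ampicillin through the β-lactamase gene. An f1 phage origin is also present, along with short remnants of lac regulatory sequence and a pBR322 bom fragment that have no evident functional role here. A second mammalian cassette places the neomycin phosphotransferase gene under the SV40 enhancer/early promoter with an SV40 polyadenylation signal, which would allow G418 selection of stably transfected cells; a small ble fragment follows it.

The associated publication concerns VPS13D bridging the endoplasmic reticulum to mitochondria and peroxisomes via Miro. This fits use of the construct for fluorescence imaging of VPS13D localization in transfected mammalian cells.
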