Addgene plasmid #174110: VPS13D^mScarlet
Purpose: The insert is a codon optimized DNA sequence encoding VPS13D with an internal mScarlet protein.
Depositing lab: Pietro De Camilli. Depositing organization: Yale University. Publication: VPS13D bridges the ER to mitochondria and peroxisomes via Miro. Guillen-Samander A, Leonzino M, Hanna MG, Tang N, Shen H, De Camilli P. J Cell Biol. 2021 May 3;220(5). pii: 212021. doi: 10.1083/jcb.202010004. PubMed 33891013.
Backbone
  Vector backbone: pcDNA3.4
  Backbone manufacturer: Genscript
  Backbone size w/o insert (bp): 6000
  Total vector size (bp): 20000
  Vector type: Mammalian Expression
Growth in bacteria
  Bacterial resistance: Ampicillin, 100 μg/mL
  Growth temperature: 30°C
  Growth strain: DH5alpha
  Copy number: Unknown
Gene/Insert
  Gene/Insert name: Codon optimized VPS13D
  Species: H. sapiens (human)
  Insert size (bp): 14112
  Mutation: With an internal mScarlet tag in aminoacid position 1576
  Promoter: CMV
  Tag / fusion protein: mScarlet
  Cloning method: Unknown
  Sequencing primers: 5′ CGCAAATGGGCGGTAGGCGTG; 3′ CATAGCGTAAAAGGAGCAACA
Resource information
  A portion of this plasmid was derived from a plasmid made by: This was synthesized by Genscript.
Terms and licenses: Academic/Nonprofit Terms; Industry Terms: Not Available to Industry
How to cite: VPS13D^mScarlet was a gift from Pietro De Camilli (Addgene plasmid # 174110 ; http://n2t.net/addgene:174110 ; RRID:Addgene_174110)
